Addgene plasmid #203478: pAG416GALL-Bat-CoV-HKU9_3CL
Purpose: Expresses Bat-CoV HKU9 3CL protease from a GALL promoter with a URA3 marker
Depositing lab: Alejandro Chavez. Depositing organization: University of California, San Diego (UCSD). Publication: A multiplex method for rapidly identifying viral protease inhibitors. Hong SJ, Resnick SJ, Iketani S, Cha JW, Albert BA, Fazekas CT, Chang CW, Liu H, Dagan S, Abagyan MR, Fajtova P, Culbertson B, Brace B, Reddem ER, Forouhar F, Glickman JF, Balkovec JM, Stockwell BR, Shapiro L, O'Donoghue AJ, Sabo Y, Freundlich JS, Ho DD, Chavez A. Mol Syst Biol. 2025 Feb;21(2):158-172. doi: 10.1038/s44320-024-00082-1. Epub 2025 Jan 6. PubMed 39762652.
Backbone
  Vector backbone: pAG416GALL-ccdB-6stop
  Vector type: Yeast Expression
  Selectable markers: URA3
Growth in bacteria
  Bacterial resistance: Ampicillin, 100 μg/mL
  Growth temperature: 37°C
  Growth strain: DH5alpha
  Copy number: Unknown
Gene/Insert
  Gene/Insert name: Bat-CoV HKU9 3CL protease (alt name: ORF1ab ORF1a polyprotein; ORF1ab polyprotein)
  Entrez Gene: ORF1ab (a.k.a. BatCoVHKU9_gp1)
  Promoter: GALL
  Cloning method: Gateway Cloning
  Sequencing primers: 5′ aaatgcaaaaactgcataacca
Terms and licenses: Academic/Nonprofit Terms; Industry Terms: Not Available to Industry
How to cite: pAG416GALL-Bat-CoV-HKU9_3CL was a gift from Alejandro Chavez (Addgene plasmid # 203478 ; http://n2t.net/addgene:203478 ; RRID:Addgene_203478)
