[The description below was written by a language model from this plasmid's Addgene catalogue record and pLannotate feature annotations shown in this document.]
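Description:
pAG416GALL-Bat-CoV-HKU9_3CL is a 6,574 bp yeast expression shuttle plasmid built by Gateway cloning into the pAG416GALL-ccdB-6stop destination backbone. In E. coli it is propagated through a high-copy ColE1/pUC-type origin and selected with ampicillin via the β-lactamase gene. In Saccharomyces cerevisiae it is maintained through a CEN6/ARS element, which makes it a stably segregating, low-copy centromeric plasmid, and it is selected by uracil prototrophy from a URA3 cassette with its own promoter. URA3 is also counterselectable with 5-fluoroorotic acid. An f1 origin and pBluescript-derived remnants (lac promoter/operator, lacZα and MCS fragments, T3 and T7 promoters) are carried over from the parental vector and play no part in yeast expression.

The payload is the 3CL (main) protease of bat coronavirus HKU9, a roughly 0.9 kb segment of the viral ORF1ab replicase polyprotein. The automated annotation labels it only as a fragment of that polyprotein, and the methyltransferase description attached to it belongs to the generic database entry rather than to this region. The coding sequence sits between attB1 and attB2 recombination sites, downstream of the GALL promoter and upstream of the CYC1 terminator. GALL is an attenuated derivative of GAL1, which is how the feature table annotates it, and it gives Gal4-dependent, galactose-inducible expression at a lower level than full-strength GAL1. No epitope tag or reporter is annotated. The associated publication describes a multiplexed method for rapidly identifying viral protease inhibitors, so the plasmid serves to express this protease inducibly in yeast for that kind of screening. The record does not describe the assay readout.
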