Features (pLannotate 1.2.2; 23 found; start..end, strand, type, name):
      1..589     +  rep_origin     ori: high-copy-number ColE1/pMB1/pBR322/pUC origin of replication
    772..864     +  CDS            lacI (fragment): lac repressor; lacI; The lac repressor binds to the lac operator to inhibit transcription in E. coli. This inhibition can be relieved by adding lactose or isopropyl-β-D-thiogalactopyranoside (IPTG).
    877..898     +  protein_bind   CAP binding site: CAP binding activates transcription in the presence of cAMP. E. coli catabolite activator protein
    913..943     +  promoter       lac promoter: promoter for the E. coli lac operon
    951..967     +  protein_bind   lac operator: The lac repressor binds to the lac operator to inhibit transcription in E. coli. This inhibition can be relieved by adding lactose or isopropyl-β-D-thiogalactopyranoside (IPTG). lac repressor encoded by lacI
   1012..1030    +  promoter       T3 promoter: promoter for bacteriophage T3 RNA polymerase
   1076..1495    +  promoter       GAL1 promoter: S. cerevisiae GAL1; inducible promoter, regulated by Gal4
   1550..1574    +  protein_bind   attB1: mutant version of attB; recombination site for the Gateway® BP reaction BP Clonase™
   1583..2500    +  CDS            rep (fragment): R1AB_BCHK9 - Experimental evidence at protein level: Swiss-Prot protein existence level 1. [2'-O-methyltransferase]: Methyltransferase that mediates mRNA cap 2'-O-ribose methylation to the 5'-cap structure of viral mRNAs. N7-methyl guanosine cap is a prerequisite for binding of nsp16. Therefore plays an essential role in viral mRNAs cap methylation which is essential to evade immune system. From Bat coronavirus HKU9 (BtCoV) (BtCoV/HKU9).
   2505..2529    -  protein_bind   attB2: mutant version of attB; recombination site for the Gateway® BP reaction BP Clonase™
   2533..2580    +  misc_feature   MCS (fragment): pBluescript multiple cloning site
   2581..2828    +  terminator     CYC1 terminator: S. cerevisiae CYC1; transcription terminator for CYC1
   2847..2865    -  promoter       T7 promoter: promoter for bacteriophage T7 RNA polymerase
   2873..3028    +  CDS            lacZα (fragment): LacZα fragment of β-galactosidase; lacZ fragment
   3032..3460    +  rep_origin     f1 ori (sequence partly withheld): f1 bacteriophage origin of replication; arrow indicates direction of (+) strand synthesis
   3488..3539    -  misc_feature   bom (fragment): basis of mobility region from pBR322
   3618..4421    -  CDS            URA3: orotidine-5'-phosphate decarboxylase, required for uracil biosynthesis; S. cerevisiae URA3; yeast auxotrophic marker, counterselectable with 5-fluoroorotic acid (5-FOA)
   4422..4637    -  promoter       URA3 promoter: S. cerevisiae URA3
   4645..4694    -  misc_feature   bom (fragment): basis of mobility region from pBR322
   4796..4831    -  CDS            rop (fragment): Rop protein, which maintains plasmids at low copy number; rop
   4899..5402    -  misc_feature   CEN/ARS: S. cerevisiae CEN6 centromere fused to an autonomously replicating sequence
   5439..5543    +  promoter       AmpR promoter: bla
   5544..6404    +  CDS            AmpR: β-lactamase; bla; confers resistance to ampicillin, carbenicillin, and related antibiotics
>Addgene plasmid #203478 | pAG416GALL-Bat-CoV-HKU9_3CL | addgene full sequence | sequence record 402804 | Addgene NGS Result
TTGAGATCCTTTTTTTCTGCGCGTAATCTGCTGCTTGCAAACAAAAAAACCACCGCTACCAGCGGTGGTT
TGTTTGCCGGATCAAGAGCTACCAACTCTTTTTCCGAAGGTAACTGGCTTCAGCAGAGCGCAGATACCAA
ATACTGTTCTTCTAGTGTAGCCGTAGTTAGGCCACCACTTCAAGAACTCTGTAGCACCGCCTACATACCT
CGCTCTGCTAATCCTGTTACCAGTGGCTGCTGCCAGTGGCGATAAGTCGTGTCTTACCGGGTTGGACTCA
AGACGATAGTTACCGGATAAGGCGCAGCGGTCGGGCTGAACGGGGGGTTCGTGCACACAGCCCAGCTTGG
AGCGAACGACCTACACCGAACTGAGATACCTACAGCGTGAGCTATGAGAAAGCGCCACGCTTCCCGAAGG
GAGAAAGGCGGACAGGTATCCGGTAAGCGGCAGGGTCGGAACAGGAGAGCGCACGAGGGAGCTTCCAGGG
GGAAACGCCTGGTATCTTTATAGTCCTGTCGGGTTTCGCCACCTCTGACTTGAGCGTCGATTTTTGTGAT
GCTCGTCAGGGGGGCGGAGCCTATGGAAAAACGCCAGCAACGCGGCCTTTTTACGGTTCCTGGCCTTTTG
CTGGCCTTTTGCTCACATGTTCTTTCCTGCGTTATCCCCTGATTCTGTGGATAACCGTATTACCGCCTTT
GAGTGAGCTGATACCGCTCGCCGCAGCCGAACGACCGAGCGCAGCGAGTCAGTGAGCGAGGAAGCGGAAG
AGCGCCCAATACGCAAACCGCCTCTCCCCGCGCGTTGGCCGATTCATTAATGCAGCTGGCACGACAGGTT
TCCCGACTGGAAAGCGGGCAGTGAGCGCAACGCAATTAATGTGAGTTAGCTCACTCATTAGGCACCCCAG
GCTTTACACTTTATGCTTCCGGCTCGTATGTTGTGTGGAATTGTGAGCGGATAACAATTTCACACAGGAA
ACAGCTATGACCATGATTACGCCAAGCGCGCAATTAACCCTCACTAAAGGGAACAAAAGCTGGAGCTCTA
TGACCATGATTACGCCAAGCGGCTCGTGACAGCCCTCCGAAGGAAGACTCTCCTCCGTGCGTCCTCGTCT
TCACCGGTCGCGTTCCTGAAACGCAGATGTGCCTCGCGCCGCACTGCTCCGAACAATAAAGATTCTACAA
TACTAGCTTTTATGGTTATGAAGAGGAAAAATTGGCAGTAACCTGGCCCCACAAACCTTCAAATGAACGA
ATCAAATTAACAACCATAGGATGATAATGCGATTAGTTTTTTAGCCTTATTTCTGGGGTAATTAATCAGC
GAAGCGATGATTTTTGATCTATTAACAGATATATAAATGCAAAAACTGCATAACCACTTTAACTAATACT
TTCAACATTTTCGGTTTGTATTACTTCTTATTCAAATGTAATAAAAGTATCAACAAAAAATTGTTAATAT
ACCTCTATACTTTAACGTCAAGGAGAAAAAACCCCGGATCCGGAATTCCAGCTGACCACCGACTAGTGGA
TCCCCCATCACAAGTTTGTACAAAAAAGCAGGCTACAAAATGGCCGGCCTGACACGTATGGCTCACCCTT
CAGGTTTAGTAGAGCCGTGCCTTGTTAAAGTAAATTATGGTTCCATGACTCTTAATGGTATATGGTTGGA
TAATTTTGTTATATGTCCTAGGCATGTTATGTGTTCTAGGGATGAGTTAGCTAATCCTGATTACCCTCGT
TTGTCTATGCGAGCTGCTAATTATGATTTTCACGTGTCTCAAAATGGTCATAATATTCGTGTTATAGGCC
ATACTATGGAAGGTTCGCTTTTAAAGCTAACAGTTGATGTGAATAATCCTAAAACACCCGCTTATTCATT
TATACGGGTGAGTACGGGTCAAGCTATGAGTTTGTTGGCATGTTATGATGGTTTACCAACTGGTGTGTAT
ACGTGCACTTTACGGTCGAATGGTACTATGAGAGCATCATTTTTATGTGGCTCTTGTGGTAGTCCTGGCT
TTGTCATGAATGGCAAAGAAGTTCAATTTTGTTACCTACACCAGCTTGAATTACCAAATGGTACTCATAC
TGGTACAGATTTTTCTGGTGTCTTTTATGGTCCATTTGAAGACAAGCAAGTGCCTCAATTAGCGGCGCCT
GATTGTACTATAACTGTTAATGTTTTAGCATGGCTTTATGCAGCTGTGTTAAGTGGTGAGAATTGGTTTT
TAACCAAGTCTAGTATTTCACCGGCTGAATTTAATAATTGTGCTGTTAAGTACATGTGTCAGTCAGTAAC
GAGTGAAAGCTTGCAAGTTTTGCAACCACTTGCAGCTAAAACAGGTATCTCTGTTGAGCGCATGCTTTCA
GCGTTGAAGGTATTGCTCTCAGCTGGATTTTGTGGCCGTACTATTATGGGCTCCTGTTCTTTAGAGGATG
AGCATACACCGTATGATATTGGCCGTCAAATGTTAGGTGTTAAATTGCAATAAAACCCAGCTTTCTTGTA
CTAAGTGGTGATGGGCTGCAGGAATTCGATATCAAGCTTATCGATACCGTCGACCTCGAGTCATGTAATT
AGTTATGTCACGCTTACATTCACGCCCTCCCCCCACATCCGCTCTAACCGAAAAGGAAGGAGTTAGACAA
CCTGAAGTCTAGGTCCCTATTTATTTTTTTATAGTTATGTTAGTATTAAGAACGTTATTTATATTTCAAA
TTTTTCTTTTTTTTCTGTACAGACGCGTGTACGCATGTAACATTATACTGAAAACCTTGCTTGAGAAGGT
TTTGGGACGCTCGAAGGCTTTAATTTGCGGCCGGTACCCAATTCGCCCTATAGTGAGTCGTATTACGCGC
GCTCACTGGCCGTCGTTTTACAACGTCGTGACTGGGAAAACCCTGGCGTTACCCAACTTAATCGCCTTGC
AGCACATCCCCCTTTCGCCAGCTGGCGTAATAGCGAAGAGGCCCGCACCGATCGCCCTTCCCAACAGTTG
CGCAGCCTGAATGGCGAATGG
[124 nt withheld, positions 3032-3155]
C
[91 nt withheld, positions 3157-3247]
A
[49 nt withheld, positions 3249-3297]
CCTTTGACGTTGGAGTCCACGTTCTTT
[37 nt withheld, positions 3325-3361]
ACCCTATCTCGGTCTATTCTTTTGATTTATAAGGGATTTTGCCGATTTCGGCCTATTGGTTAAAAAATGA
GCTGATTTAACAAAAATTTAACGCGAATTTTAACAAAATATTAACGCTTACAATTTCCTGATGCGGTATT
TTCTCCTTACGCATCTGTGCGGTATTTCACACCGCATAGGGTAATAACTGATATAATTAAATTGAAGCTC
TAATTTGTGAGTTTAGTATACATGCATTTACTTATAATACAGTTTTTTAGTTTTGCTGGCCGCATCTTCT
CAAATATGCTTCCCAGCCTGCTTTTCTGTAACGTTCACCCTCTACCTTAGCATCCCTTCCCTTTGCAAAT
AGTCCTCTTCCAACAATAATAATGTCAGATCCTGTAGAGACCACATCATCCACGGTTCTATACTGTTGAC
CCAATGCGTCTCCCTTGTCATCTAAACCCACACCGGGTGTCATAATCAACCAATCGTAACCTTCATCTCT
TCCACCCATGTCTCTTTGAGCAATAAAGCCGATAACAAAATCTTTGTCGCTCTTCGCAATGTCAACAGTA
CCCTTAGTATATTCTCCAGTAGATAGGGAGCCCTTGCATGACAATTCTGCTAACATCAAAAGGCCTCTAG
GTTCCTTTGTTACTTCTTCTGCCGCCTGCTTCAAACCGCTAACAATACCTGGGCCCACCACACCGTGTGC
ATTCGTAATGTCTGCCCATTCTGCTATTCTGTATACACCCGCAGAGTACTGCAATTTGACTGTATTACCA
ATGTCAGCAAATTTTCTGTCTTCGAAGAGTAAAAAATTGTACTTGGCGGATAATGCCTTTAGCGGCTTAA
CTGTGCCCTCCATGGAAAAATCAGTCAAGATATCCACATGTGTTTTTAGTAAACAAATTTTGGGACCTAA
TGCTTCAACTAACTCCAGTAATTCCTTGGTGGTACGAACATCCAATGAAGCACACAAGTTTGTTTGCTTT
TCGTGCATGATATTAAATAGCTTGGCAGCAACAGGACTAGGATGAGTAGCAGCACGTTCCTTATATGTAG
CTTTCGACATGATTTATCTTCGTTTCCTGCAGGTTTTTGTTCTGTGCAGTTGGGTTAAGAATACTGGGCA
ATTTCATGTTTCTTCAACACTACATATGCGTATATATACCAATCTAAGTCTGTGCTCCTTCCTTCGTTCT
TCCTTCTGTTCGGAGATTACCGAATCAAAAAAATTTCAAGGAAACCGAAATCAAAAAAAAGAATAAAAAA
AAAATGATGAATTGAAAAGGTGGTATGGTGCACTCTCAGTACAATCTGCTCTGATGCCGCATAGTTAAGC
CAGCCCCGACACCCGCCAACACCCGCTGACGCGCCCTGACGGGCTTGTCTGCTCCCGGCATCCGCTTACA
GACAAGCTGTGACCGTCTCCGGGAGCTGCATGTGTCAGAGGTTTTCACCGTCATCACCGAAACGCGCGAG
ACGAAAGGGCCTCGTGATACGCCTATTTTTATAGGTTAATGTCATGATAATAATGGTTTCTTAGACGGAT
CGCTTGCCTGTAACTTACACGCGCCTCGTATCTTTTAATGATGGAATAATTTGGGAATTTACTCTGTGTT
TATTTATTTTTATGTTTTGTATTTGGATTTTAGAAAGTAAATAAAGAAGGTAGAAGAGTTACGGAATGAA
GAAAAAAAAATAAACAAAGGTTTAAAAAATTTCAACAAAAAGCGTACTTTACATATATATTTATTAGACA
AGAAAAGCAGATTAAATAGATATACATTCGATTAACGATAAGTAAAATGTAAAATCACAGGATTTTCGTG
TGTGGTCTTCTACACAGACAAGATGAAACAATTCGGCATTAATACCTGAGAGCAGGAAGAGCAAGATAAA
AGGTAGTATTTGTTGGCGATCCCCCTAGAGTCTTTTACATCTTCGGAAAACAAAAACTATTTTTTCTTTA
ATTTCTTTTTTTACTTTCTATTTTTAATTTATATATTTATATTAAAAAATTTAAATTATAATTATTTTTA
TAGCACGTGATGAAAAGGACCCAGGTGGCACTTTTCGGGGAAATGTGCGCGGAACCCCTATTTGTTTATT
TTTCTAAATACATTCAAATATGTATCCGCTCATGAGACAATAACCCTGATAAATGCTTCAATAATATTGA
AAAAGGAAGAGTATGAGTATTCAACATTTCCGTGTCGCCCTTATTCCCTTTTTTGCGGCATTTTGCCTTC
CTGTTTTTGCTCACCCAGAAACGCTGGTGAAAGTAAAAGATGCTGAAGATCAGTTGGGTGCACGAGTGGG
TTACATCGAACTGGATCTCAACAGCGGTAAGATCCTTGAGAGTTTTCGCCCCGAAGAACGTTTTCCAATG
ATGAGCACTTTTAAAGTTCTGCTATGTGGCGCGGTATTATCCCGTATTGACGCCGGGCAAGAGCAACTCG
GTCGCCGCATACACTATTCTCAGAATGACTTGGTTGAGTACTCACCAGTCACAGAAAAGCATCTTACGGA
TGGCATGACAGTAAGAGAATTATGCAGTGCTGCCATAACCATGAGTGATAACACTGCGGCCAACTTACTT
CTGACAACGATCGGAGGACCGAAGGAGCTAACCGCTTTTTTGCACAACATGGGGGATCATGTAACTCGCC
TTGATCGTTGGGAACCGGAGCTGAATGAAGCCATACCAAACGACGAGCGTGACACCACGATGCCTGTAGC
AATGGCAACAACGTTGCGCAAACTATTAACTGGCGAACTACTTACTCTAGCTTCCCGGCAACAATTAATA
GACTGGATGGAGGCGGATAAAGTTGCAGGACCACTTCTGCGCTCGGCCCTTCCGGCTGGCTGGTTTATTG
CTGATAAATCTGGAGCCGGTGAGCGTGGGTCTCGCGGTATCATTGCAGCACTGGGGCCAGATGGTAAGCC
CTCCCGTATCGTAGTTATCTACACGACGGGGAGTCAGGCAACTATGGATGAACGAAATAGACAGATCGCT
GAGATAGGTGCCTCACTGATTAAGCATTGGTAACTGTCAGACCAAGTTTACTCATATATACTTTAGATTG
ATTTAAAACTTCATTTTTAATTTAAAAGGATCTAGGTGAAGATCCTTTTTGATAATCTCATGACCAAAAT
CCCTTAACGTGAGTTTTCGTTCCACTGAGCGTCAGACCCCGTAGAAAAGATCAAAGGATCTTC
